Addgene plasmid #242655: pCMV-ABE8.8m-eVRQR-P2A-EGFP (BKS974)
Purpose: CMV promoter expression plasmid for human codon optimized ABE8.8m A-to-G base editor with neVRQR(D10A) and P2A-EGFP
Depositing lab: Benjamin Kleinstiver. Depositing organization: Massachusetts General Hospital. Publication: Treatment of a severe vascular disease using a bespoke CRISPR-Cas9 base editor in mice. Alves CRR, Das S, Krishnan V, Ha LL, Fox LR, Stutzman HE, Shamber CE, Kalailingam P, McCarthy S, Lino Cardenas CL, Fong CE, Imai T, Mitra S, Yun S, Wood RK, Benning FMC, Roh K, Lawton J, Kim N, Silverstein RA, Ferreira da Silva J, de la Cruz D, Richa R, Xie J, Gray-Edwards HL, Malhotra R, Chung DY, Chao LH, Tsai SQ, Maguire CA, Lindsay ME, Kleinstiver BP, Musolino PL. Nat Biomed Eng. 2025 Sep 11:10.1038/s41551-025-01499-1. doi: 10.1038/s41551-025-01499-1. PubMed 40935887.
Backbone
  Vector backbone: pCMV_ABEmax_P2A_GFP (Addgene Plasmid #112101)
  Vector type: Mammalian Expression, CRISPR
Growth in bacteria
  Bacterial resistance: Ampicillin, 100 μg/mL
  Growth temperature: 37°C
  Growth strain: DH5alpha
  Copy number: High Copy
Gene/Insert
  Gene/Insert name: pCMV-ABE8.8m-VRQR(S55R)-P2A-EGFP (alt names: BKS974; ABE8.8m-eVRQR)
  Species: Synthetic
  Mutation: ABE8.8 mutations in TadA, eVRQR mutations in SpCas9(S55R/D1135V/G1218R/R1335Q/T1337R)
  Promoter: CMV and T7
  Tag / fusion protein: BPNLS (N terminal on insert); BPNLS-3xFLAG-P2A-EGFP (C terminal on insert)
  Cloning method: Gibson Cloning
  Sequencing primers: 5′ oBK6928-CCAAGTCTCCACCCCATTGACG; 3′ oBK219-GGGAGTGGCACCTTCCAGGGTC
Terms and licenses: Academic/Nonprofit Terms; Industry Terms: Not Available to Industry
How to cite: pCMV-ABE8.8m-eVRQR-P2A-EGFP (BKS974) was a gift from Benjamin Kleinstiver (Addgene plasmid # 242655 ; http://n2t.net/addgene:242655 ; RRID:Addgene_242655)
