[The description below was written by a language model from this plasmid's Addgene catalogue record and pLannotate feature annotations shown in this document.]
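Description:
pCMV-ABE8.8m-eVRQR-P2A-EGFP (BKS974) is a 9,033 bp mammalian expression and CRISPR plasmid built by Gibson cloning on the pCMV_ABEmax_P2A_GFP backbone. It is propagated in E. coli through a high-copy ColE1/pUC-type origin and selected with ampicillin via the β-lactamase (AmpR) gene. No mammalian selection marker is annotated. The other backbone annotations are short lac-region, SV40 promoter, MCS and bom fragments that appear to be cloning remnants.

The payload is a single human codon-optimized open reading frame driven by the CMV immediate-early enhancer and promoter. A T7 promoter sits just upstream of the coding sequence and could also support in vitro transcription. The frame encodes the adenine base editor ABE8.8m: an evolved E. coli TadA deaminase domain carrying the ABE8.8 mutations, fused to an SpCas9 D10A nickase. The Cas9 portion is the eVRQR variant (S55R/D1135V/G1218R/R1335Q/T1337R), an engineered version with altered PAM recognition. The automated annotation labels this region a "dCas9 fragment", but the catalogue entry describes it as a D10A nickase, not a fully dead enzyme. Bipartite nuclear localization signals (BPNLS) flank the editor, and the C-terminal end continues with a 3xFLAG tag, a P2A self-cleaving peptide and EGFP. EGFP is therefore produced as a separate protein that marks transfected cells and allows them to be sorted. A bGH polyadenylation signal terminates the transcript.

The plasmid carries no guide RNA cassette, so a guide must be supplied separately for programmable A-to-G editing in mammalian cells. It comes from work developing a bespoke base editor to treat a severe vascular disease in mice.
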