Features (pLannotate 1.2.2; 17 found; start..end, strand, type, name):
    132..335     +  promoter       CMV promoter: human cytomegalovirus (CMV) immediate early promoter
    377..395     +  promoter       T7 promoter: promoter for bacteriophage T7 RNA polymerase
    466..960     +  CDS            tadA: TADA_ECOLI - Also known as yfhC. Experimental evidence at protein level: Swiss-Prot protein existence level 1. Catalyzes the deamination of adenosine to inosine at the wobble position 34 of tRNA(Arg2). Essential for cell viability. From Escherichia coli (strain K12).
   1060..5161    +  CDS            dCas9 (fragment): catalytically dead mutant of the Cas9 endonuclease from the Streptococcus pyogenes Type II CRISPR/Cas system RNA-guided DNA-binding protein that lacks endonuclease activity due to the D10A mutation in the RuvC catalytic domain and the N863A mutation in the HNH catalytic domain
   5290..6006    +  CDS            EGFP: EGFP is a basic (constitutively fluorescent) green fluorescent protein published in 1996, derived from Aequorea victoria. It is reported to be a rapidly-maturing weak dimer with moderate acid sensitivity.
   6094..6318    +  polyA_signal   bGH poly(A) signal: bovine growth hormone polyadenylation signal
   6322..6343    +  promoter       SV40 promoter (fragment): SV40 enhancer and early promoter
   6348..6364    +  misc_feature   MCS (fragment): pBluescript multiple cloning site
   6413..6429    -  protein_bind   lac operator: The lac repressor binds to the lac operator to inhibit transcription in E. coli. This inhibition can be relieved by adding lactose or isopropyl-β-D-thiogalactopyranoside (IPTG). lac repressor encoded by lacI
   6437..6467    -  promoter       lac promoter: promoter for the E. coli lac operon
   6482..6503    -  protein_bind   CAP binding site: CAP binding activates transcription in the presence of cAMP. E. coli catabolite activator protein
   6516..6608    -  CDS            lacI (fragment): lac repressor; lacI; The lac repressor binds to the lac operator to inhibit transcription in E. coli. This inhibition can be relieved by adding lactose or isopropyl-β-D-thiogalactopyranoside (IPTG).
   6791..7379    -  rep_origin     ori: high-copy-number ColE1/pMB1/pBR322/pUC origin of replication
   7550..8410    -  CDS            AmpR: β-lactamase; bla; confers resistance to ampicillin, carbenicillin, and related antibiotics
   8411..8515    -  promoter       AmpR promoter: bla
   8586..8630    -  misc_feature   bom (fragment): basis of mobility region from pBR322
   8785..131     +  enhancer       CMV enhancer (across the origin): human cytomegalovirus immediate early enhancer
>Addgene plasmid #242655 | pCMV-ABE8.8m-eVRQR-P2A-EGFP (BKS974) | addgene full sequence | sequence record 488977 | Addgene NGS Result
ATATGCCAAGTACGCCCCCTATTGACGTCAATGACGGTAAATGGCCCGCCTGGCATTATGCCCAGTACAT
GACCTTATGGGACTTTCCTACTTGGCAGTACATCTACGTATTAGTCATCGCTATTACCATGGTGATGCGG
TTTTGGCAGTACATCAATGGGCGTGGATAGCGGTTTGACTCACGGGGATTTCCAAGTCTCCACCCCATTG
ACGTCAATGGGAGTTTGTTTTGGCACCAAAATCAACGGGACTTTCCAAAATGTCGTAACAACTCCGCCCC
ATTGACGCAAATGGGCGGTAGGCGTGTACGGTGGGAGGTCTATATAAGCAGAGCTGGTTTAGTGAACCGT
CAGATCCGCTAGAGATCCGCGGCCGCTAATACGACTCACTATAGGGAGAGCCGCCACCATGAAACGGACA
GCCGACGGAAGCGAGTTCGAGTCACCAAAGAAGAAGCGGAAAGTCTCTGAGGTGGAGTTTTCCCACGAGT
ACTGGATGAGACATGCCCTGACCCTGGCCAAGAGGGCACGCGATGAGAGGGAGGTGCCTGTGGGAGCCGT
GCTGGTGCTGAACAATAGAGTGATCGGCGAGGGCTGGAACAGAGCCATCGGCCTGCACGACCCAACAGCC
CATGCCGAAATTATGGCCCTGAGACAGGGCGGCCTGGTCATGCAGAACTACAGACTGATCGACGCCACCC
TGTACGTGACATTCGAGCCTTGCGTGATGTGCGCCGGCGCCATGATCCACTCTAGGATCGGCCGCGTGGT
GTTTGGCGTGAGGAACGCAAAAACCGGCGCCGCAGGCTCCCTGATGGACGTGCTGCACCACCCCGGCATG
AATCACCGCGTCGAAATTACCGAGGGAATCCTGGCAGATGAATGTGCCGCCCTGCTGTGCAGATTCTTTC
GGATGCCTAGAAGAGTGTTCAATGCTCAGAAGAAGGCCCAGAGCTCCACCGACTCCGGAGGATCTAGCGG
AGGCTCCTCTGGCTCTGAGACACCTGGCACAAGCGAGAGCGCAACACCTGAAAGCAGCGGGGGCAGCAGC
GGGGGGTCAGACAAGAAGTACAGCATCGGCCTGGCCATCGGCACCAACTCTGTGGGCTGGGCCGTGATCA
CCGACGAGTACAAGGTGCCCAGCAAGAAATTCAAGGTGCTGGGCAACACCGACCGGCACAGCATCAAGAA
GAACCTGATCGGAGCCCTGCTGTTCGACAGAGGCGAAACAGCCGAGGCCACCCGGCTGAAGAGAACCGCC
AGAAGAAGATACACCAGACGGAAGAACCGGATCTGCTATCTGCAAGAGATCTTCAGCAACGAGATGGCCA
AGGTGGACGACAGCTTCTTCCACAGACTGGAAGAGTCCTTCCTGGTGGAAGAGGATAAGAAGCACGAGCG
GCACCCCATCTTCGGCAACATCGTGGACGAGGTGGCCTACCACGAGAAGTACCCCACCATCTACCACCTG
AGAAAGAAACTGGTGGACAGCACCGACAAGGCCGACCTGCGGCTGATCTATCTGGCCCTGGCCCACATGA
TCAAGTTCCGGGGCCACTTCCTGATCGAGGGCGACCTGAACCCCGACAACAGCGACGTGGACAAGCTGTT
CATCCAGCTGGTGCAGACCTACAACCAGCTGTTCGAGGAAAACCCCATCAACGCCAGCGGCGTGGACGCC
AAGGCCATCCTGTCTGCCAGACTGAGCAAGAGCAGACGGCTGGAAAATCTGATCGCCCAGCTGCCCGGCG
AGAAGAAGAATGGCCTGTTCGGAAACCTGATTGCCCTGAGCCTGGGCCTGACCCCCAACTTCAAGAGCAA
CTTCGACCTGGCCGAGGATGCCAAACTGCAGCTGAGCAAGGACACCTACGACGACGACCTGGACAACCTG
CTGGCCCAGATCGGCGACCAGTACGCCGACCTGTTTCTGGCCGCCAAGAACCTGTCCGACGCCATCCTGC
TGAGCGACATCCTGAGAGTGAACACCGAGATCACCAAGGCCCCCCTGAGCGCCTCTATGATCAAGAGATA
CGACGAGCACCACCAGGACCTGACCCTGCTGAAAGCTCTCGTGCGGCAGCAGCTGCCTGAGAAGTACAAA
GAGATTTTCTTCGACCAGAGCAAGAACGGCTACGCCGGCTACATTGACGGCGGAGCCAGCCAGGAAGAGT
TCTACAAGTTCATCAAGCCCATCCTGGAAAAGATGGACGGCACCGAGGAACTGCTCGTGAAGCTGAACAG
AGAGGACCTGCTGCGGAAGCAGCGGACCTTCGACAACGGCAGCATCCCCCACCAGATCCACCTGGGAGAG
CTGCACGCCATTCTGCGGCGGCAGGAAGATTTTTACCCATTCCTGAAGGACAACCGGGAAAAGATCGAGA
AGATCCTGACCTTCCGCATCCCCTACTACGTGGGCCCTCTGGCCAGGGGAAACAGCAGATTCGCCTGGAT
GACCAGAAAGAGCGAGGAAACCATCACCCCCTGGAACTTCGAGGAAGTGGTGGACAAGGGCGCTTCCGCC
CAGAGCTTCATCGAGCGGATGACCAACTTCGATAAGAACCTGCCCAACGAGAAGGTGCTGCCCAAGCACA
GCCTGCTGTACGAGTACTTCACCGTGTATAACGAGCTGACCAAAGTGAAATACGTGACCGAGGGAATGAG
AAAGCCCGCCTTCCTGAGCGGCGAGCAGAAAAAGGCCATCGTGGACCTGCTGTTCAAGACCAACCGGAAA
GTGACCGTGAAGCAGCTGAAAGAGGACTACTTCAAGAAAATCGAGTGCTTCGACTCCGTGGAAATCTCCG
GCGTGGAAGATCGGTTCAACGCCTCCCTGGGCACATACCACGATCTGCTGAAAATTATCAAGGACAAGGA
CTTCCTGGACAATGAGGAAAACGAGGACATTCTGGAAGATATCGTGCTGACCCTGACACTGTTTGAGGAC
AGAGAGATGATCGAGGAACGGCTGAAAACCTATGCCCACCTGTTCGACGACAAAGTGATGAAGCAGCTGA
AGCGGCGGAGATACACCGGCTGGGGCAGGCTGAGCCGGAAGCTGATCAACGGCATCCGGGACAAGCAGTC
CGGCAAGACAATCCTGGATTTCCTGAAGTCCGACGGCTTCGCCAACAGAAACTTCATGCAGCTGATCCAC
GACGACAGCCTGACCTTTAAAGAGGACATCCAGAAAGCCCAGGTGTCCGGCCAGGGCGATAGCCTGCACG
AGCACATTGCCAATCTGGCCGGCAGCCCCGCCATTAAGAAGGGCATCCTGCAGACAGTGAAGGTGGTGGA
CGAGCTCGTGAAAGTGATGGGCCGGCACAAGCCCGAGAACATCGTGATCGAAATGGCCAGAGAGAACCAG
ACCACCCAGAAGGGACAGAAGAACAGCCGCGAGAGAATGAAGCGGATCGAAGAGGGCATCAAAGAGCTGG
GCAGCCAGATCCTGAAAGAACACCCCGTGGAAAACACCCAGCTGCAGAACGAGAAGCTGTACCTGTACTA
CCTGCAGAATGGGCGGGATATGTACGTGGACCAGGAACTGGACATCAACCGGCTGTCCGACTACGATGTG
GACCATATCGTGCCTCAGAGCTTTCTGAAGGACGACTCCATCGACAACAAGGTGCTGACCAGAAGCGACA
AGAACCGGGGCAAGAGCGACAACGTGCCCTCCGAAGAGGTCGTGAAGAAGATGAAGAACTACTGGCGGCA
GCTGCTGAACGCCAAGCTGATTACCCAGAGAAAGTTCGACAATCTGACCAAGGCCGAGAGAGGCGGCCTG
AGCGAACTGGATAAGGCCGGCTTCATCAAGAGACAGCTGGTGGAAACCCGGCAGATCACAAAGCACGTGG
CACAGATCCTGGACTCCCGGATGAACACTAAGTACGACGAGAATGACAAGCTGATCCGGGAAGTGAAAGT
GATCACCCTGAAGTCCAAGCTGGTGTCCGATTTCCGGAAGGATTTCCAGTTTTACAAAGTGCGCGAGATC
AACAACTACCACCACGCCCACGACGCCTACCTGAACGCCGTCGTGGGAACCGCCCTGATCAAAAAGTACC
CTAAGCTGGAAAGCGAGTTCGTGTACGGCGACTACAAGGTGTACGACGTGCGGAAGATGATCGCCAAGAG
CGAGCAGGAAATCGGCAAGGCTACCGCCAAGTACTTCTTCTACAGCAACATCATGAACTTTTTCAAGACC
GAGATTACCCTGGCCAACGGCGAGATCCGGAAGCGGCCTCTGATCGAGACAAACGGCGAAACCGGGGAGA
TCGTGTGGGATAAGGGCCGGGATTTTGCCACCGTGCGGAAAGTGCTGAGCATGCCCCAAGTGAATATCGT
GAAAAAGACCGAGGTGCAGACAGGCGGCTTCAGCAAAGAGTCTATCCTGCCCAAGAGGAACAGCGATAAG
CTGATCGCCAGAAAGAAGGACTGGGACCCTAAGAAGTACGGCGGCTTCGTGAGCCCCACCGTGGCCTATT
CTGTGCTGGTGGTGGCCAAAGTGGAAAAGGGCAAGTCCAAGAAACTGAAGAGTGTGAAAGAGCTGCTGGG
GATCACCATCATGGAAAGAAGCAGCTTCGAGAAGAATCCCATCGACTTTCTGGAAGCCAAGGGCTACAAA
GAAGTGAAAAAGGACCTGATCATCAAGCTGCCTAAGTACTCCCTGTTCGAGCTGGAAAACGGCCGGAAGA
GAATGCTGGCCTCTGCCAGAGAACTGCAGAAGGGAAACGAACTGGCCCTGCCCTCCAAATATGTGAACTT
CCTGTACCTGGCCAGCCACTATGAGAAGCTGAAGGGCTCCCCCGAGGATAATGAGCAGAAACAGCTGTTT
GTGGAACAGCACAAGCACTACCTGGACGAGATCATCGAGCAGATCAGCGAGTTCTCCAAGAGAGTGATCC
TGGCCGACGCTAATCTGGACAAAGTGCTGTCCGCCTACAACAAGCACCGGGATAAGCCCATCAGAGAGCA
GGCCGAGAATATCATCCACCTGTTTACCCTGACCAATCTGGGAGCCCCTGCCGCCTTCAAGTACTTTGAC
ACCACCATCGACCGGAAGCAGTACAGAAGCACCAAAGAGGTGCTGGACGCCACCCTGATCCACCAGAGCA
TCACCGGCCTGTACGAGACACGGATCGACCTGTCTCAGCTGGGAGGTGACTCTGGCGGCTCAAAAAGAAC
CGCCGACGGCAGCGAATTCGAGCCCAAGAAGAAGAGGAAAGTCGGAAGCGGAGCTACTAACTTCAGCCTG
CTGAAGCAGGCTGGAGACGTGGAGGAGAACCCTGGACCTATGGTGAGCAAGGGCGAGGAGCTGTTCACCG
GGGTGGTGCCCATCCTGGTCGAGCTGGACGGCGACGTAAACGGCCACAAGTTCAGCGTGTCCGGCGAGGG
CGAGGGCGATGCCACCTACGGCAAGCTGACCCTGAAGTTCATCTGCACCACCGGCAAGCTGCCCGTGCCC
TGGCCCACCCTCGTGACCACCCTGACCTATGGAGTGCAGTGCTTCAGCCGCTACCCCGACCACATGAAGC
AGCACGACTTCTTCAAGTCCGCCATGCCCGAAGGCTACGTCCAGGAGCGCACCATCTTCTTCAAGGACGA
CGGCAACTACAAGACCCGCGCCGAGGTGAAGTTCGAGGGCGACACCCTGGTGAACCGCATCGAGCTGAAG
GGCATCGACTTCAAGGAGGACGGCAACATCCTGGGGCACAAGCTGGAGTACAACTACAACAGCCACAACG
TCTATATCATGGCCGACAAGCAGAAGAACGGCATCAAGGTGAACTTCAAGATCCGCCACAACATCGAGGA
CGGCAGCGTGCAGCTCGCCGACCACTACCAGCAGAACACCCCCATCGGCGACGGCCCCGTGCTGCTGCCC
GACAACCACTACCTGAGCACCCAGTCCGCCCTGAGCAAAGACCCCAACGAGAAGCGCGATCACATGGTCC
TGCTGGAGTTCGTGACCGCCGCCGGGATCACTCTCGGCATGGACGAGCTGTACAAGTCTGGTGGTTCTCC
CAAGAAGAAGAGGAAAGTCTAACCGGTCATCATCACCATCACCATTGAGTTTAAACCCGCTGATCAGCCT
CGACTGTGCCTTCTAGTTGCCAGCCATCTGTTGTTTGCCCCTCCCCCGTGCCTTCCTTGACCCTGGAAGG
TGCCACTCCCACTGTCCTTTCCTAATAAAATGAGGAAATTGCATCGCATTGTCTGAGTAGGTGTCATTCT
ATTCTGGGGGGTGGGGTGGGGCAGGACAGCAAGGGGGAGGATTGGGAAGACAATAGCAGGCATGCTGGGG
ATGCGGTGGGCTCTATGGCTTCTGAGGCGGAAAGAACCAGCTGGGGCTCGATACCGTCGACCTCTAGCTA
GAGCTTGGCGTAATCATGGTCATAGCTGTTTCCTGTGTGAAATTGTTATCCGCTCACAATTCCACACAAC
ATACGAGCCGGAAGCATAAAGTGTAAAGCCTAGGGTGCCTAATGAGTGAGCTAACTCACATTAATTGCGT
TGCGCTCACTGCCCGCTTTCCAGTCGGGAAACCTGTCGTGCCAGCTGCATTAATGAATCGGCCAACGCGC
GGGGAGAGGCGGTTTGCGTATTGGGCGCTCTTCCGCTTCCTCGCTCACTGACTCGCTGCGCTCGGTCGTT
CGGCTGCGGCGAGCGGTATCAGCTCACTCAAAGGCGGTAATACGGTTATCCACAGAATCAGGGGATAACG
CAGGAAAGAACATGTGAGCAAAAGGCCAGCAAAAGGCCAGGAACCGTAAAAAGGCCGCGTTGCTGGCGTT
TTTCCATAGGCTCCGCCCCCCTGACGAGCATCACAAAAATCGACGCTCAAGTCAGAGGTGGCGAAACCCG
ACAGGACTATAAAGATACCAGGCGTTTCCCCCTGGAAGCTCCCTCGTGCGCTCTCCTGTTCCGACCCTGC
CGCTTACCGGATACCTGTCCGCCTTTCTCCCTTCGGGAAGCGTGGCGCTTTCTCATAGCTCACGCTGTAG
GTATCTCAGTTCGGTGTAGGTCGTTCGCTCCAAGCTGGGCTGTGTGCACGAACCCCCCGTTCAGCCCGAC
CGCTGCGCCTTATCCGGTAACTATCGTCTTGAGTCCAACCCGGTAAGACACGACTTATCGCCACTGGCAG
CAGCCACTGGTAACAGGATTAGCAGAGCGAGGTATGTAGGCGGTGCTACAGAGTTCTTGAAGTGGTGGCC
TAACTACGGCTACACTAGAAGAACAGTATTTGGTATCTGCGCTCTGCTGAAGCCAGTTACCTTCGGAAAA
AGAGTTGGTAGCTCTTGATCCGGCAAACAAACCACCGCTGGTAGCGGTGGTTTTTTTGTTTGCAAGCAGC
AGATTACGCGCAGAAAAAAAGGATCTCAAGAAGATCCTTTGATCTTTTCTACGGGGTCTGACACTCAGTG
GAACGAAAACTCACGTTAAGGGATTTTGGTCATGAGATTATCAAAAAGGATCTTCACCTAGATCCTTTTA
AATTAAAAATGAAGTTTTAAATCAATCTAAAGTATATATGAGTAAACTTGGTCTGACAGTTACCAATGCT
TAATCAGTGAGGCACCTATCTCAGCGATCTGTCTATTTCGTTCATCCATAGTTGCCTGACTCCCCGTCGT
GTAGATAACTACGATACGGGAGGGCTTACCATCTGGCCCCAGTGCTGCAATGATACCGCGAGACCCACGC
TCACCGGCTCCAGATTTATCAGCAATAAACCAGCCAGCCGGAAGGGCCGAGCGCAGAAGTGGTCCTGCAA
CTTTATCCGCCTCCATCCAGTCTATTAATTGTTGCCGGGAAGCTAGAGTAAGTAGTTCGCCAGTTAATAG
TTTGCGCAACGTTGTTGCCATTGCTACAGGCATCGTGGTGTCACGCTCGTCGTTTGGTATGGCTTCATTC
AGCTCCGGTTCCCAACGATCAAGGCGAGTTACATGATCCCCCATGTTGTGCAAAAAAGCGGTTAGCTCCT
TCGGTCCTCCGATCGTTGTCAGAAGTAAGTTGGCCGCAGTGTTATCACTCATGGTTATGGCAGCACTGCA
TAATTCTCTTACTGTCATGCCATCCGTAAGATGCTTTTCTGTGACTGGTGAGTACTCAACCAAGTCATTC
TGAGAATAGTGTATGCGGCGACCGAGTTGCTCTTGCCCGGCGTCAATACGGGATAATACCGCGCCACATA
GCAGAACTTTAAAAGTGCTCATCATTGGAAAACGTTCTTCGGGGCGAAAACTCTCAAGGATCTTACCGCT
GTTGAGATCCAGTTCGATGTAACCCACTCGTGCACCCAACTGATCTTCAGCATCTTTTACTTTCACCAGC
GTTTCTGGGTGAGCAAAAACAGGAAGGCAAAATGCCGCAAAAAAGGGAATAAGGGCGACACGGAAATGTT
GAATACTCATACTCTTCCTTTTTCAATATTATTGAAGCATTTATCAGGGTTATTGTCTCATGAGCGGATA
CATATTTGAATGTATTTAGAAAAATAAACAAATAGGGGTTCCGCGCACATTTCCCCGAAAAGTGCCACCT
GACGTCGACGGATCGGGAGATCGATCTCCCGATCCCCTAGGGTCGACTCTCAGTACAATCTGCTCTGATG
CCGCATAGTTAAGCCAGTATCTGCTCCCTGCTTGTGTGTTGGAGGTCGCTGAGTAGTGCGCGAGCAAAAT
TTAAGCTACAACAAGGCAAGGCTTGACCGACAATTGCATGAAGAATCTGCTTAGGGTTAGGCGTTTTGCG
CTGCTTCGCGATGTACGGGCCAGATATACGCGTTGACATTGATTATTGACTAGTTATTAATAGTAATCAA
TTACGGGGTCATTAGTTCATAGCCCATATATGGAGTTCCGCGTTACATAACTTACGGTAAATGGCCCGCC
TGGCTGACCGCCCAACGACCCCCGCCCATTGACGTCAATAATGACGTATGTTCCCATAGTAACGCCAATA
GGGACTTTCCATTGACGTCAATGGGTGGAGTATTTACGGTAAACTGCCCACTTGGCAGTACATCAAGTGT
ATC
